>Addgene plasmid #227190 | pLIX401 APE1 WT | addgene full sequence | sequence record 451470 | Addgene NGS Result
TTGAGATCCTTTTTTTCTGCGCGTAATCTGCTGCTTGCAAACAAAAAAACCACCGCTACCAGCGGTGGTT
TGTTTGCCGGATCAAGAGCTACCAACTCTTTTTCCGAAGGTAACTGGCTTCAGCAGAGCGCAGATACCAA
ATACTGTTCTTCTAGTGTAGCCGTAGTTAGGCCACCACTTCAAGAACTCTGTAGCACCGCCTACATACCT
CGCTCTGCTAATCCTGTTACCAGTGGCTGCTGCCAGTGGCGATAAGTCGTGTCTTACCGGGTTGGACTCA
AGACGATAGTTACCGGATAAGGCGCAGCGGTCGGGCTGAACGGGGGGTTCGTGCACACAGCCCAGCTTGG
AGCGAACGACCTACACCGAACTGAGATACCTACAGCGTGAGCTATGAGAAAGCGCCACGCTTCCCGAAGG
GAGAAAGGCGGACAGGTATCCGGTAAGCGGCAGGGTCGGAACAGGAGAGCGCACGAGGGAGCTTCCAGGG
GGAAACGCCTGGTATCTTTATAGTCCTGTCGGGTTTCGCCACCTCTGACTTGAGCGTCGATTTTTGTGAT
GCTCGTCAGGGGGGCGGAGCCTATGGAAAAACGCCAGCAACGCGGCCTTTTTACGGTTCCTGGCCTTTTG
CTGGCCTTTTGCTCACATGTTCTTTCCTGCGTTATCCCCTGATTCTGTGGATAACCGTATTACCGCCTTT
GAGTGAGCTGATACCGCTCGCCGCAGCCGAACGACCGAGCGCAGCGAGTCAGTGAGCGAGGAAGCGGAAG
AGCGCCCAATACGCAAACCGCCTCTCCCCGCGCGTTGGCCGATTCATTAATGCAGCTGGCACGACAGGTT
TCCCGACTGGAAAGCGGGCAGTGAGCGCAACGCAATTAATGTGAGTTAGCTCACTCATTAGGCACCCCAG
GCTTTACACTTTATGCTTCCGGCTCGTATGTTGTGTGGAATTGTGAGCGGATAACAATTTCACACAGGAA
ACAGCTATGACCATGATTACGCCAAGCGCGCAATTAACCCTCACTAAAGGGAACAAAAGCTGGAGCTGCA
AGCTTAATGTAGTCTTATGCAATACTCTTGTAGTCTTGCAACATGGTAACGATGAGTTAGCAACATGCCT
TACAAGGAGAGAAAAAGCACCGTGCATGCCGATTGGTGGAAGTAAGGTGGTACGATCGTGCCTTATTAGG
AAGGCAACAGACGGGTCTGACATGGATTGGACGAACCACTGAATTGCCGCATTGCAGAGATATTGTATTT
AAGTGCCTAGCTCGATACATAAACGGGTCTCTCTGGTTAGACCAGATCTGAGCCTGGGAGCTCTCTGGCT
AACTAGGGAACCCACTGCTTAAGCCTCAATAAAGCTTGCCTTGAGTGCTTCAAGTAGTGTGTGCCCGTCT
GTTGTGTGACTCTGGTAACTAGAGATCCCTCAGACCCTTTTAGTCAGTGTGGAAAATCTCTAGCAGTGGC
GCCCGAACAGGGACTTGAAAGCGAAAGGGAAACCAGAGGAGCTCTCTCGACGCAGGACTCGGCTTGCTGA
AGCGCGCACGGCAAGAGGCGAGGGGCGGCGACTGGTGAGTACGCCAAAAATTTTGACTAGCGGAGGCTAG
AAGGAGAGAGATGGGTGCGAGAGCGTCAGTATTAAGCGGGGGAGAATTAGATCGCGATGGGAAAAAATTC
GGTTAAGGCCAGGGGGAAAGAAAAAATATAAATTAAAACATATAGTATGGGCAAGCAGGGAGCTAGAACG
ATTCGCAGTTAATCCTGGCCTGTTAGAAACATCAGAAGGCTGTAGACAAATACTGGGACAGCTACAACCA
TCCCTTCAGACAGGATCAGAAGAACTTAGATCATTATATAATACAGTAGCAACCCTCTATTGTGTGCATC
AAAGGATAGAGATAAAAGACACCAAGGAAGCTTTAGACAAGATAGAGGAAGAGCAAAACAAAAGTAAGAC
CACCGCACAGCAAGCGGCCGCTGATCTTCAGACCTGGAGGAGGAGATATGAGGGACAATTGGAGAAGTGA
ATTATATAAATATAAAGTAGTAAAAATTGAACCATTAGGAGTAGCACCCACCAAGGCAAAGAGAAGAGTG
GTGCAGAGAGAAAAAAGAGCAGTGGGAATAGGAGCTTTGTTCCTTGGGTTCTTGGGAGCAGCAGGAAGCA
CTATGGGCGCAGCGTCAATGACGCTGACGGTACAGGCCAGACAATTATTGTCTGGTATAGTGCAGCAGCA
GAACAATTTGCTGAGGGCTATTGAGGCGCAACAGCATCTGTTGCAACTCACAGTCTGGGGCATCAAGCAG
CTCCAGGCAAGAATCCTGGCTGTGGAAAGATACCTAAAGGATCAACAGCTCCTGGGGATTTGGGGTTGCT
CTGGAAAACTCATTTGCACCACTGCTGTGCCTTGGAATGCTAGTTGGAGTAATAAATCTCTGGAACAGAT
TTGGAATCACACGACCTGGATGGAGTGGGACAGAGAAATTAACAATTACACAAGCTTAATACACTCCTTA
ATTGAAGAATCGCAAAACCAGCAAGAAAAGAATGAACAAGAATTATTGGAATTAGATAAATGGGCAAGTT
TGTGGAATTGGTTTAACATAACAAATTGGCTGTGGTATATAAAATTATTCATAATGATAGTAGGAGGCTT
GGTAGGTTTAAGAATAGTTTTTGCTGTACTTTCTATAGTGAATAGAGTTAGGCAGGGATATTCACCATTA
TCGTTTCAGACCCACCTCCCAACCCCGAGGGGACAATTCTCGACCTCGAGACAAATGGCAGTATTCATCC
ACAATTTTAAAAGAAAAGGGGGGATTGGGGGGTACAGTGCAGGGGAAAGAATAGTAGACATAATAGCAAC
AGACATACAAACTAAAGAATTACAAAAACAAATTACAAAAATTCAAAATTTTCGGGTTTATTACAGGGAC
AGCAGAGATCCACTTTGGCCGCGAATCGATATGTCGAGTTTACTCCCTATCAGTGATAGAGAACGTATGT
CGAGTTTACTCCCTATCAGTGATAGAGAACGATGTCGAGTTTACTCCCTATCAGTGATAGAGAACGTATG
TCGAGTTTACTCCCTATCAGTGATAGAGAACGTATGTCGAGTTTACTCCCTATCAGTGATAGAGAACGTA
TGTCGAGTTTATCCCTATCAGTGATAGAGAACGTATGTCGAGTTTACTCCCTATCAGTGATAGAGAACGT
ATGTCGAGGTAGGCGTGTACGGTGGGAGGCCTATATAAGCAGAGCTCGTTTAGTGAACCGTCAGATCGCC
TGGAGAATTGGCTAGCATCAACAAGTTTGTACAAAAAAGTGGGC
[954 nt withheld, positions 3335-4288]
TGCCCAACTTTCTTGTACAAAGTGGTTTAGTAATGAACCGGTCCACCACCACCACCACCACTAAGGATCC
GGGGTTGGGGTTGCGCCTTTTCCAAGGCAGCCCTGGGTTTGCGCAGGGACGCGGCTGCTCTGGGCGTGGT
TCCGGGAAACGCAGCGGCGCCGACCCTGGGTCTCGCACATTCTTCACGTCCGTTCGCAGCGTCACCCGGA
TCTTCGCCGCTACCCTTGTGGGCCCCCCGGCGACGCTTCCTGCTCCGCCCCTAAGTCGGGAAGGTTCCTT
GCGGTTCGCGGCGTGCCGGACGTGACAAACGGAAGCCGCACGTCTCACTAGTACCCTCGCAGACGGACAG
CGCCAGGGAGCAATGGCAGCGCGCCGACCGCGATGGGCTGTGGCCAATAGCGGCTGCTCAGCAGGGCGCG
CCGAGAGCAGCGGCCGGGAAGGGGCGGTGCGGGAGGCGGGGTGTGGGGCGGTAGTGTGGGCCCTGTTCCT
GCCCGCGCGGTGTTCCGCATTCTGCAAGCCTCCGGAGCGCACGTCGGCAGTCGGCTCCCTCGTTGACCGA
ATCACCGACCTCTCTCCCCAGCAATTCACCATGACCGAGTACAAGCCCACGGTGCGCCTCGCCACCCGCG
ACGACGTCCCCAGGGCCGTACGCACCCTCGCCGCCGCGTTCGCCGACTACCCCGCCACGCGCCACACCGT
CGATCCGGACCGCCACATCGAGCGGGTCACCGAGCTGCAAGAACTCTTCCTCACGCGCGTCGGGCTCGAC
ATCGGCAAGGTGTGGGTCGCGGACGACGGCGCCGCGGTGGCGGTCTGGACCACGCCGGAGAGCGTCGAAG
CGGGGGCGGTGTTCGCCGAGATCGGCCCGCGCATGGCCGAGTTGAGCGGTTCCCGGCTGGCCGCGCAGCA
ACAGATGGAAGGCCTCCTGGCGCCGCACCGGCCCAAGGAGCCCGCGTGGTTCCTGGCCACCGTCGGCGTC
TCGCCCGACCACCAGGGCAAGGGTCTGGGCAGCGCCGTCGTGCTCCCCGGAGTGGAGGCGGCCGAGCGCG
CCGGGGTGCCCGCCTTCCTGGAGACCTCCGCGCCCCGCAACCTCCCCTTCTACGAGCGGCTCGGCTTCAC
CGTCACCGCCGACGTCGAGGTGCCCGAAGGACCGCGCACCTGGTGCATGACCCGCAAGCCCGGTGCCGAA
GGTAGAGGTTCTCTCCTCACTTGTGGTGATGTTGAAGAAAACCCTGGTCCAATGTCTAGACTGGACAAGA
GCAAAGTCATAAACGGAGCTCTGGAATTACTCAATGGTGTCGGTATCGAAGGCCTGACGACAAGGAAACT
CGCTCAAAAGCTGGGAGTTGAGCAGCCTACCCTGTACTGGCACGTGAAGAACAAGCGGGCCCTGCTCGAT
GCCCTGCCAATCGAGATGCTGGACAGGCATCATACCCACTTCTGCCCCCTGGAAGGCGAGTCATGGCAAG
ACTTTCTGCGGAACAACGCCAAGTCATACCGCTGTGCTCTCCTCTCACATCGCGACGGGGCTAAAGTGCA
TCTCGGCACCCGCCCAACAGAGAAACAGTACGAAACCCTGGAAAATCAGCTCGCGTTCCTGTGTCAGCAA
GGCTTCTCCCTGGAGAACGCACTGTACGCTCTGTCCGCCGTGGGCCACTTTACACTGGGCTGCGTATTGG
AGGAACAGGAGCATCAAGTAGCAAAAGAGGAAAGAGAGACACCTACCACCGATTCTATGCCCCCACTTCT
GAGACAAGCAATTGAGCTGTTCGACCGGCAGGGAGCCGAACCTGCCTTCCTTTTCGGCCTGGAACTAATC
ATATGTGGCCTGGAGAAACAGCTAAAGTGCGAAAGCGGCGGGCCGACCGACGCCCTTGACGATTTTGACT
TAGACATGCTCCCAGCCGATGCCCTTGACGACTTTGACCTTGATATGCTGCCTGCTGACGCTCTTGACGA
TTTTGACCTTGACATGCTCCCCGGGTAACTAAGTAAGGATCGATCCAAGATATCGTATTCTTAACTATGT
TGCTCCTTTTACGCTATGTGGATACGCTGCTTTAATGCCTTTGTATCATGCTATTGCTTCCCGTATGGCT
TTCATTTTCTCCTCCTTGTATAAATCCTGGTTGCTGTCTCTTTATGAGGAGTTGTGGCCCGTTGTCAGGC
AACGTGGCGTGGTGTGCACTGTGTTTGCTGACGCAACCCCCACTGGTTGGGGCATTGCCACCACCTGTCA
GCTCCTTTCCGGGACTTTCGCTTTCCCCCTCCCTATTGCCACGGCGGAACTCATCGCCGCCTGCCTTGCC
CGCTGCTGGACAGGGGCTCGGCTGTTGGGCACTGACAATTCCGTGGTGTTGTCGGGGAAGCTGACGTCCT
TTCCATGGCTGCTCGCCTGTGTTGCCACCTGGATTCTGCGCGGGACGTCCTTCTGCTACGTCCCTTCGGC
CCTCAATCCAGCGGACCTTCCTTCCCGCGGCCTGCTGCCGGCTCTGCGGCCTCTTCCGCGTCTTCGCCTT
CGCCCTCAGACGAGTCGGATCTCCCTTTGGGCCGCCTCCCCGCCTGTTTCGCCTCGGCGTCCGGACTAGA
GGTACCTTTAAGACCAATGACTTACAAGGCAGCTGTAGATCTTAGCCACTTTTTAAAAGAAAAGGGGGGA
CTGGAAGGGCTAATTCACTCCCAACGAAGACAAGATCTGCTTTTTGCTTGTACTGGGTCTCTCTGGTTAG
ACCAGATCTGAGCCTGGGAGCTCTCTGGCTAACTAGGGAACCCACTGCTTAAGCCTCAATAAAGCTTGCC
TTGAGTGCTTCAAGTAGTGTGTGCCCGTCTGTTGTGTGACTCTGGTAACTAGAGATCCCTCAGACCCTTT
TAGTCAGTGTGGAAAATCTCTAGCAGTAGTAGTTCATGTCATCTTATTATTCAGTATTTATAACTTGCAA
AGAAATGAATATCAGAGAGTGAGAGGAACTTGTTTATTGCAGCTTATAATGGTTACAAATAAAGCAATAG
CATCACAAATTTCACAAATAAAGCATTTTTTTCACTGCATTCTAGTTGTGGTTTGTCCAAACTCATCAAT
GTATCTTATCATGTCTGGCTCTAGCTATCCCGCCCCTAACTCCGCCCATCCCGCCCCTAACTCCGCCCAG
TTCCGCCCATTCTCCGCCCCATGGCTGACTAATTTTTTTTATTTATGCAGAGGCCGAGGCCGCCTCGGCC
TCTGAGCTATTCCAGAAGTAGTGAGGAGGCTTTTTTGGAGGCCTTTCAAATATGTATCCGCTCATGAGAC
AATAACCCTGATAAATGCTTCAATAATATTGAAAAAGGAAGAGTATGAGTATTCAACATTTCCGTGTCGC
CCTTATTCCCTTTTTTGCGGCATTTTGCCTTCCTGTTTTTGCTCACCCAGAAACGCTGGTGAAAGTAAAA
GATGCTGAAGATCAGTTGGGTGCACGAGTGGGTTACATCGAACTGGATCTCAACAGCGGTAAGATCCTTG
AGAGTTTTCGCCCCGAAGAACGTTTTCCAATGATGAGCACTTTTAAAGTTCTGCTATGTGGCGCGGTATT
ATCCCGTATTGACGCCGGGCAAGAGCAACTCGGTCGCCGCATACACTATTCTCAGAATGACTTGGTTGAG
TACTCACCAGTCACAGAAAAGCATCTTACGGATGGCATGACAGTAAGAGAATTATGCAGTGCTGCCATAA
CCATGAGTGATAACACTGCGGCCAACTTACTTCTGACAACGATCGGAGGACCGAAGGAGCTAACCGCTTT
TTTGCACAACATGGGGGATCATGTAACTCGCCTTGATCGTTGGGAACCGGAGCTGAATGAAGCCATACCA
AACGACGAGCGTGACACCACGATGCCTGTAGCAATGGCAACAACGTTGCGCAAACTATTAACTGGCGAAC
TACTTACTCTAGCTTCCCGGCAACAATTAATAGACTGGATGGAGGCGGATAAAGTTGCAGGACCACTTCT
GCGCTCGGCCCTTCCGGCTGGCTGGTTTATTGCTGATAAATCTGGAGCCGGTGAGCGTGGGTCTCGCGGT
ATCATTGCAGCACTGGGGCCAGATGGTAAGCCCTCCCGTATCGTAGTTATCTACACGACGGGGAGTCAGG
CAACTATGGATGAACGAAATAGACAGATCGCTGAGATAGGTGCCTCACTGATTAAGCATTGGTAACTGTC
AGACCAAGTTTACTCATATATACTTTAGATTGATTTAAAACTTCATTTTTAATTTAAAAGGATCTAGGTG
AAGATCCTTTTTGATAATCTCATGACCAAAATCCCTTAACGTGAGTTTTCGTTCCACTGAGCGTCAGACC
CCGTAGAAAAGATCAAAGGATCTTC
Features (pLannotate 1.2.2; 29 found; start..end, strand, type, name):
      1..589     +  rep_origin     ori: high-copy-number ColE1/pMB1/pBR322/pUC origin of replication
    772..864     +  CDS            lacI (fragment): lac repressor; lacI; The lac repressor binds to the lac operator to inhibit transcription in E. coli. This inhibition can be relieved by adding lactose or isopropyl-β-D-thiogalactopyranoside (IPTG).
    877..898     +  protein_bind   CAP binding site: CAP binding activates transcription in the presence of cAMP. E. coli catabolite activator protein
    913..943     +  promoter       lac promoter: promoter for the E. coli lac operon
    951..967     +  protein_bind   lac operator: The lac repressor binds to the lac operator to inhibit transcription in E. coli. This inhibition can be relieved by adding lactose or isopropyl-β-D-thiogalactopyranoside (IPTG). lac repressor encoded by lacI
   1012..1030    +  promoter       T3 promoter: promoter for bacteriophage T3 RNA polymerase
   1058..1284    +  promoter       RSV promoter: Rous sarcoma virus enhancer/promoter
   1285..1465    +  LTR            5' LTR (truncated): truncated 5' long terminal repeat (LTR) from HIV-1
   1512..1637    +  misc_feature   HIV-1 Ψ: packaging signal of human immunodeficiency virus type 1
   1621..1984    +  CDS            HIV-1 gag (fragment): gag protein from human immunodeficiency virus 1; gag
   2130..2363    +  misc_feature   RRE: The Rev response element (RRE) of HIV-1 allows for Rev-dependent mRNA export from the nucleus to the cytoplasm.
   2740..2764    +  CDS            Rev (fragment): human immunodeficiency virus 1 (HIV-1) Rev protein; rev; enhances nuclear export of unspliced and incompletely spliced viral mRNAs
   2805..2922    +  misc_feature   cPPT/CTS: central polypurine tract and central termination sequence of HIV-1
   2976..3290    +  promoter       tight TRE promoter: Tet-responsive promoter PTight, consisting of seven tet operator sequences followed by the minimal CMV promoter
   3312..3329    +  protein_bind   attB1 (fragment): mutant version of attB; core recombination site for the Gateway® BP reaction BP Clonase™
   3335..4288    +  CDS            APEX1 (sequence withheld): APEX1_HUMAN - Also known as APE, APE1, APEX, APX, HAP1, REF1. Experimental evidence at protein level: Swiss-Prot protein existence level 1. Multifunctional protein that plays a central role in the cellular response to oxidative stress. The two major activities of APEX1 are DNA repair and redox regulation of transcriptional factors. Functions as a apurinic/apyrimidinic (AP) endodeoxyribonuclease in the DNA base excision repair (BER) pathway of DNA lesions induced by oxidative and alkylating agents. Initiates repair of AP sites in DNA by catalyzing hydrolytic incision of the phosphodiester backb
   4291..4314    -  protein_bind   attB2: mutant version of attB; recombination site for the Gateway® BP reaction BP Clonase™
   4331..4349    +  CDS            9xHis (fragment): 9xHis affinity tag
   4359..4869    +  promoter       hPGK promoter: human phosphoglycerate kinase 1 promoter
   4879..5475    +  CDS            PuroR (fragment): puromycin N-acetyltransferase; pac from Streptomyces; confers resistance to puromycin
   5530..6227    +  CDS            rtTA3 (fragment): reverse tetracycline transactivator 3 activates expression from Tet-responsive promoters in the presence of doxycycline
   6157..6267    +  CDS            VP48: 3 tandem repeats of the minimal activation domain of herpes simplex virus VP16 (Cheng et al., 2013)
   6303..6851    +  misc_feature   WPRE (fragment): woodchuck hepatitis virus posttranscriptional regulatory element
   6877..6948    +  CDS            nef (fragment): NEF_HV1Z2 - Experimental evidence at protein level: Swiss-Prot protein existence level 1. Extracellular Nef protein targets CD4(+) T-lymphocytes for apoptosis by interacting with CXCR4 surface receptors. From Human immunodeficiency virus type 1 group M subtype D (isolate Z2/CDC-Z34) (HIV-1).
   6950..7183    +  LTR            3' LTR (ΔU3): self-inactivating 3' long terminal repeat (LTR) from HIV-1
   7255..7376    +  polyA_signal   SV40 poly(A) signal: SV40 polyadenylation signal
   7416..7551    +  rep_origin     SV40 ori: SV40 origin of replication
   7559..7622    +  promoter       AmpR promoter: bla
   7623..8483    +  CDS            AmpR: β-lactamase; bla; confers resistance to ampicillin, carbenicillin, and related antibiotics
