[The description below was written by a language model from this plasmid's Addgene catalogue record and pLannotate feature annotations shown in this document.]
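Description:
pLIX401 APE1 WT is an 8,653 bp lentiviral plasmid for doxycycline-inducible expression of wild-type human APE1 (APEX1), the apurinic/apyrimidinic endonuclease that incises abasic sites during DNA base excision repair. It is built on the pLIX401 backbone, an all-in-one Tet-On, third-generation-style transfer vector. In bacteria it replicates from a high-copy ColE1/pUC-type origin and is selected with ampicillin through the β-lactamase gene. Remnants of a lac promoter/operator region, a T3 promoter, and an SV40 origin and poly(A) signal lie outside the viral unit.

The viral genome is transcribed from an RSV promoter fused to a truncated HIV-1 5' LTR, which makes genomic RNA production Tat-independent. It carries the Ψ packaging signal with adjoining gag sequence, the RRE for Rev-dependent nuclear export, the cPPT/CTS, a WPRE to boost transcript expression, and a ΔU3 self-inactivating 3' LTR. Within this frame, the tight TRE promoter (seven tet operators upstream of a minimal CMV promoter) drives the APEX1 coding sequence. This sequence is flanked by attB1 and attB2 sites, indicating insertion by Gateway recombination. A short histidine-tag fragment is annotated just downstream of attB2, but the record does not establish whether it is translated in frame with APE1.

A second cassette uses the human PGK promoter to express puromycin N-acetyltransferase followed by the rtTA3 reverse tetracycline transactivator. The element linking these two coding regions is not annotated. Transduced cells can therefore be selected with puromycin and constitutively supply the transactivator needed to switch on APE1 when doxycycline is added. The construct was deposited in connection with work on the breakage of cytoplasmic chromosomes by aberrant base excision repair.
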