Addgene plasmid #227190: pLIX401 APE1 WT
Purpose: Inducible lentiviral expression of WT APE1
Depositing lab: David Pellman. Depositing organization: Dana-Farber Cancer Institute. Publication: Breakage of cytoplasmic chromosomes by pathological DNA base excision repair. Tang S, Stokasimov E, Cui Y, Pellman D. Nature. 2022 Jun;606(7916):930-936. doi: 10.1038/s41586-022-04767-1. Epub 2022 Apr 27. PubMed 35477155.
Backbone
  Vector backbone: pLIX401
  Total vector size (bp): 8653
  Vector type: Mammalian Expression, Lentiviral
  Selectable markers: Puromycin
Growth in bacteria
  Bacterial resistance: Ampicillin, 100 μg/mL
  Growth temperature: 37°C
  Growth strain: NEB Stable
  Copy number: Unknown
Gene/Insert
  Gene/Insert name: apurinic/apyrimidinic endonuclease APE1 (alt name: APEX1)
  Species: H. sapiens (human)
  Entrez Gene: APEX1 (a.k.a. APE, APE1, APEN, APEX, APX, HAP1, REF1)
Resource information
  A portion of this plasmid was derived from a plasmid made by: cDNAs with APE1 was a gift from Dr. Wade Harper, Harvard University, Boston, MA
Terms and licenses: Academic/Nonprofit Terms; Industry Terms: Not Available to Industry
How to cite: pLIX401 APE1 WT was a gift from David Pellman (Addgene plasmid # 227190 ; http://n2t.net/addgene:227190 ; RRID:Addgene_227190)
